>Addgene plasmid #166167 | pDONR221-DDX5(PrD) | addgene full sequence | sequence record 329502 | Addgene NGS Result
CTTTCCTGCGTTATCCCCTGATTCTGTGGATAACCGTATTACCGCCTTTGAGTGAGCTGATACCGCTCGC
CGCAGCCGAACGACCGAGCGCAGCGAGTCAGTGAGCGAGGAAGCGGAAGAGCGCCCAATACGCAAACCGC
CTCTCCCCGCGCGTTGGCCGATTCATTAATGCAGCTGGCACGACAGGTTTCCCGACTGGAAAGCGGGCAG
TGAGCGCAACGCAATTAATACGCGTACCGCTAGCCAGGAAGAGTTTGTAGAAACGCAAAAAGGCCATCCG
TCAGGATGGCCTTCTGCTTAGTTTGATGCCTGGCAGTTTATGGCGGGCGTCCTGCCCGCCACCCTCCGGG
CCGTTGCTTCACAACGTTCAAATCCGCTCCCGGCGGATTTGTCCTACTCAGGAGAGCGTTCACCGACAAA
CAACAGATAAAACGAAAGGCCCAGTCTTCCGACTGAGCCTTTCGTTTTATTTGATGCCTGGCAGTTCCCT
ACTCTCGCGTTAACGCTAGCATGGATGTTTTCCCAGTCACGACGTTGTAAAACGACGGCCAGTCTTAAGC
TCGGGCCCCAAATAATGATTTTATTTTGACTGATAGTGACCTGTTCGTTGCAACAAATTGATGAGCAATG
CTTTTTTATAATGCCAACTTTGTACAAAAAAGCAGGCTTCGAAGGAGATAACAAAATGAGCAAGGCCCAA
AATAGTGGCAATTATGGTGGCAACAGTGGTAACTCTTGTGGTAGCTATGGCAACAATAACTACAACAACA
GTAATGGACAGGGTAGTTTTAGTGGTCCACCTAACCAAGGTGGCTTTGGGAACCAGGGCTTCCAAGCCCC
TCCTCAATTTGGTGGCATGCAGAGGGCTGCACAGAATGGTGTTAATCATCCACCATTTCCTTTTAACGCT
CAGCCACCCCCGCCACAGAACCAGCAGCCCCCTCCACCAATGGTGCCCTACCCAATTCCACCACCGTTTC
CACAAGACCCAGCTTTCTTGTACAAAGTTGGCATTATAAGAAAGCATTGCTTATCAATTTGTTGCAACGA
ACAGGTCACTATCAGTCAAAATAAAATCATTATTTGCCATCCAGCTGATATCCCCTATAGTGAGTCGTAT
TACATGGTCATAGCTGTTTCCTGGCAGCTCTGGCCCGTGTCTCAAAATCTCTGATGTTACATTGCACAAG
ATAAAAATATATCATCATGAACAATAAAACTGTCTGCTTACATAAACAGTAATACAAGGGGTGTTATGAG
CCATATTCAACGGGAAACGTCGAGGCCGCGATTAAATTCCAACATGGATGCTGATTTATATGGGTATAAA
TGGGCTCGCGATAATGTCGGGCAATCAGGTGCGACAATCTATCGCTTGTATGGGAAGCCCGATGCGCCAG
AGTTGTTTCTGAAACATGGCAAAGGTAGCGTTGCCAATGATGTTACAGATGAGATGGTCAGACTAAACTG
GCTGACGGAATTTATGCCTCTTCCGACCATCAAGCATTTTATCCGTACTCCTGATGATGCATGGTTACTC
ACCACTGCGATCCCCGGAAAAACAGCATTCCAGGTATTAGAAGAATATCCTGATTCAGGTGAAAATATTG
TTGATGCGCTGGCAGTGTTCCTGCGCCGGTTGCATTCGATTCCTGTTTGTAATTGTCCTTTTAACAGCGA
TCGCGTATTTCGTCTCGCTCAGGCGCAATCACGAATGAATAACGGTTTGGTTGATGCGAGTGATTTTGAT
GACGAGCGTAATGGCTGGCCTGTTGAACAAGTCTGGAAAGAAATGCATAAACTTTTGCCATTCTCACCGG
ATTCAGTCGTCACTCATGGTGATTTCTCACTTGATAACCTTATTTTTGACGAGGGGAAATTAATAGGTTG
TATTGATGTTGGACGAGTCGGAATCGCAGACCGATACCAGGATCTTGCCATCCTATGGAACTGCCTCGGT
GAGTTTTCTCCTTCATTACAGAAACGGCTTTTTCAAAAATATGGTATTGATAATCCTGATATGAATAAAT
TGCAGTTTCATTTGATGCTCGATGAGTTTTTCTAATCAGAATTGGTTAATTGGTTGTAACACTGGCAGAG
CATTACGCTGACTTGACGGGACGGCGCAAGCTCATGACCAAAATCCCTTAACGTGAGTTACGCGTCGTTC
CACTGAGCGTCAGACCCCGTAGAAAAGATCAAAGGATCTTCTTGAGATCCTTTTTTTCTGCGCGTAATCT
GCTGCTTGCAAACAAAAAAACCACCGCTACCAGCGGTGGTTTGTTTGCCGGATCAAGAGCTACCAACTCT
TTTTCCGAAGGTAACTGGCTTCAGCAGAGCGCAGATACCAAATACTGTTCTTCTAGTGTAGCCGTAGTTA
GGCCACCACTTCAAGAACTCTGTAGCACCGCCTACATACCTCGCTCTGCTAATCCTGTTACCAGTGGCTG
CTGCCAGTGGCGATAAGTCGTGTCTTACCGGGTTGGACTCAAGACGATAGTTACCGGATAAGGCGCAGCG
GTCGGGCTGAACGGGGGGTTCGTGCACACAGCCCAGCTTGGAGCGAACGACCTACACCGAACTGAGATAC
CTACAGCGTGAGCTATGAGAAAGCGCCACGCTTCCCGAAGGGAGAAAGGCGGACAGGTATCCGGTAAGCG
GCAGGGTCGGAACAGGAGAGCGCACGAGGGAGCTTCCAGGGGGAAACGCCTGGTATCTTTATAGTCCTGT
CGGGTTTCGCCACCTCTGACTTGAGCGTCGATTTTTGTGATGCTCGTCAGGGGGGCGGAGCCTATGGAAA
AACGCCAGCAACGCGGCCTTTTTACGGTTCCTGGCCTTTTGCTGGCCTTTTGCTCACATGTT
Features (pLannotate 1.2.2; 9 found; start..end, strand, type, name):
    121..213     +  CDS            lacI (fragment): lac repressor; lacI; The lac repressor binds to the lac operator to inhibit transcription in E. coli. This inhibition can be relieved by adding lactose or isopropyl-β-D-thiogalactopyranoside (IPTG).
    268..295     -  terminator     rrnB T2 terminator: transcription terminator T2 from the E. coli rrnB gene
    427..470     +  terminator     rrnB T1 terminator: Escherichia coli rrnB; transcription terminator T1 from the E. coli rrnB gene
    517..553     -  CDS            lacZα (fragment): LacZα fragment of β-galactosidase; lacZ fragment
    569..668     +  protein_bind   attL1: mutant version of attL; recombination site for the Gateway® LR reaction LR Clonase™
    987..1086    -  protein_bind   attL2: mutant version of attL; recombination site for the Gateway® LR reaction LR Clonase™
   1104..1122    -  promoter       T7 promoter: promoter for bacteriophage T7 RNA polymerase
   1256..2065    +  CDS            KanR: aminoglycoside phosphotransferase; aph(3')-Ia; confers resistance to kanamycin in bacteria or G418 (Geneticin®) in eukaryotes
   2212..2800    +  rep_origin     ori: high-copy-number ColE1/pMB1/pBR322/pUC origin of replication
