[The description below was written by a language model from this plasmid's Addgene catalogue record and pLannotate feature annotations shown in this document.]
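Description:
pDONR221-DDX5(PrD) is a Gateway entry clone built on the pDONR221 backbone, carrying only the prion-like domain (PrD) of the RNA helicase DDX5 from the African turquoise killifish, Nothobranchius furzeri. The 297 bp insert corresponds to residues 535–634 of the protein (nucleotides 1606–1902 of the coding sequence). In the 2,862 nt sequenced plasmid it occupies the unannotated interval between the attL1 and attL2 recombination sites, whose spacing is consistent with an insert of that size. The plasmid is maintained in E. coli at high copy through a ColE1/pUC-type origin and is selected with kanamycin via the aph(3')-Ia resistance gene. The rrnB T1 and T2 terminators upstream of the attL1 site insulate the cloning region from read-through transcription. The short lacI and lacZα fragments are backbone remnants with no functional role, and a T7 promoter flanking attL2 points back toward the insert.

As an entry vector, the construct has no promoter intended to express the insert. Its role is to donate the DDX5 PrD fragment to destination vectors through the LR Clonase reaction between the attL sites and the attR sites of a chosen destination plasmid. The depositor notes that the clone lacks a stop codon, so the fragment can be transferred in frame into destination vectors that add C-terminal tags or fusion partners such as fluorescent proteins. The record links the plasmid to work identifying proteins that aggregate in the aging vertebrate brain and show prion-like and phase-separation behaviour. This suggests the isolated domain is used to test whether the PrD alone can drive such properties, though the record does not specify particular destination vectors or assays.
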