Addgene plasmid #166167: pDONR221-DDX5(PrD)
Purpose: Gateway entry vector for N. furzeri DDX5-PrD(535-634) mutant
Depositing lab: Daniel Jarosz. Depositing organization: Stanford University. Publication: Identification of protein aggregates in the aging vertebrate brain with prion-like and phase-separation properties. Harel I, Chen YR, Ziv I, Singh PP, Heinzer D, Navarro Negredo P, Goshtchevsky U, Wang W, Astre G, Moses E, McKay A, Machado BE, Hebestreit K, Yin S, Sanchez Alvarado A, Jarosz DF, Brunet A. Cell Rep. 2024 Jun 25;43(6):112787. doi: 10.1016/j.celrep.2023.112787. Epub 2024 May 28. PubMed 38810650.
Backbone
  Vector backbone: pDONR221
  Vector type: Gateway Entry Vector
Growth in bacteria
  Bacterial resistance: Kanamycin, 50 μg/mL
  Growth temperature: 37°C
  Growth strain: DH5alpha
  Copy number: High Copy
Gene/Insert
  Gene/Insert name: DDX5-PrD(535-634)
  Species: N. furzeri
  Insert size (bp): 297
  Mutation: PrD only 1606-1902
  Cloning method: Gateway Cloning
Terms and licenses: Academic/Nonprofit Terms; Industry Terms: Not Available to Industry
Depositor comments: Stopless entry clone Additional Article: https://www.biorxiv.org/content/10.1101/2022.02.26.482120v1 Additional Article: https://www.biorxiv.org/content/10.1101/2022.02.26.482115v1
How to cite: pDONR221-DDX5(PrD) was a gift from Daniel Jarosz (Addgene plasmid # 166167 ; http://n2t.net/addgene:166167 ; RRID:Addgene_166167)
