>Addgene plasmid #166167 | pDONR221-DDX5(PrD) | depositor partial sequence | sequence record 322716 | insert sequence
AGCAAGGCCCAAAATAGTGGCAATTATGGTGGCAACAGTGGTAACTCTTGTGGTAGCTATGGCAACAATA
ACTACAACAACAGTAATGGACAGGGTAGTTTTAGTGGTCCACCTAACCAAGGTGGCTTTGGGAACCAGGG
CTTCCAAGCCCCTCCTCAATTTGGTGGCATGCAGAGGGCTGCACAGAATGGTGTTAATCATCCACCATTT
CCTTTTAACGCTCAGCCACCCCCGCCACAGAACCAGCAGCCCCCTCCACCAATGGTGCCCTACCCAATTC
CACCACCGTTTCCACAA
